>Addgene plasmid #137818 | pPGK-T7/2-CD44v9 (fl) | addgene full sequence | sequence record 315007 | Addgene NGS Result
GGGTAGGGGAGGCGCTTTTCCCAAGGCAGTCTGGAGCATGCGCTTTAGCAGCCCCGCTGGGCACTTGGCG
CTACACAAGTGGCCTCTGGCCTCGCACACATTCCACATCCACCGGTAGGCGCCAACCGGCTCCGTTCTTT
GGTGGCCCCTTCGCGCCACCTTCTACTCCTCCCCTAGTCAGGAAGTTCCCCCCCGCCCCGCAGCTCGCGT
CGTGCAGGACGTGACAAATGGAAGTAGCACGTCTCACTAGTCTCGTGCAGATGGACAGCACCGCTGAGCA
ATGGAAGCGGGTAGGCCTTTGGGGCAGCGGCCAATAGCAGCTTTGCTCCTTCGCTTTCTGGGCTCAGAGG
CTGGGAAGGGGTGGGTCCGGGGGCGGGCTCAGGGGCGGGCTCAGGGGCGGGGCGGGCGCCCGAAGGTCCT
CCGGAGGCCCGGCATTCTGCACGCTTCAAAAGCGCACGTCTGCCGCGCTGTTCTCCTCTTCCTCATCTCC
GGGCCTTTCGACCCCTAGGCTTTTGCAAAAAGCTCCGGATCGATCCTGAGAACTTCAGGGTGAGTTTGGG
GACCCTTGATTGTTCTTTCTTTTTCGCTATTGTAAAATTCATGTTATATGGAGGGGGCAAAGTTTTCAGG
GTGTTGTTTAGAATGGGAAGATGTCCCTTGTATCACCATGGACCCTCATGATAATTTTGTTTCTTTCACT
TTCTACTCTGTTGACAACCATTGTCTCCTCTTATTTTCTTTTCATTTTCTGTAACTTTTTCGTTAAACTT
TAGCTTGCATTTGTAACGAATTTTTAAATTCACTTTTGTTTATTTGTCAGATTGTAAGTACTTTCTCTAA
TCACTTTTTTTTCAAGGCAATCAGGGTATATTATATTGTACTTCAGCACAGTTTTAGAGAACAATTGTTA
TAATTAAATGATAAGGTAGAATATTTCTGCATATAAATTCTGGCTGGCGTGGAAATATTCTTATTGGTAG
AAACAACTACATCCTGGTCATCATCCTGCCTTTCTCTTTATGGTTACAATGATATACACTGTTTGAGATG
AGGATAAAATACTCTGAGTCCAAACCGGGCCCCTCTGCTAACCATGTTCATGCCTTCTTCTTTTTCCTAC
AGCTCCTGGGCAACGTGCTGGTTATTGTGCTGTCTCATCATTTTGGCAAAGAATTGTAATACGACTCACT
ATAGGGCGAATTCCGCTCCGGACACCATGGACAAGTTTTGGTGGCTCGCAGCCTGGGGACTCTGCCTCGT
GCCGCTGAGCCTGGCGCAGATCGATTTGAATATAACCTGCCGCTTTGCAGGTGTATTCCACGTGGAGAAA
AATGGTCGCTACAGCATCTCTCGGACGGAGGCCGCTGACCTCTGCAAGGCTTTCAATAGCACCTTGCCCA
CAATGGCCCAGATGGAGAAAGCTCTGAGCATCGGATTTGAGACCTGCAGGTATGGGTTCATAGAAGGGCA
CGTGGTGATTCCCCGGATCCACCCCAACTCCATCTGTGCAGCAAACAACACAGGGGTGTACATCCTCACA
TCCAACACCTCCCAGTATGACACATATTGCTTCAATGCTTCAGCTCCACCTGAAGAAGATTGTACATCAG
TCACAGACCTGCCCAATGCCTTTGATGGACCAATTACCATAACTATTGTTAACCGTGATGGCACCCGCTA
TGTCCAGAAAGGAGAATACAGAACGAATCCTGAAGACATCTACCCCAGCAACCCTACTGATGATGACGTG
AGCAGCGGCTCCTCCAGTGAAAGGAGCAGCACTTCAGGAGGTTACATCTTTTACACCTTTTCTACTGTAC
ACCCCATCCCAGACGAAGACAGTCCCTGGATCACCGACAGCACAGACAGAATCCCTGCTACCAAGCAGAG
TAATTCTCAGAGCTTCTCTACATCACATGAAGGCTTGGAAGAAGATAAAGACCATCCAACAACTTCTACT
CTGACATCAAGCAGAGACCAAGACACATTCCACCCCAGTGGGGGGTCCCATACCACTCATGGATCTGAAT
CAGATGGACACTCACATGGGAGTCAAGAAGGTGGAGCAAACACAACCTCTGGTCCTATAAGGACACCCCA
AATTCCAGAATGGCTGATCATCTTGGCATCCCTCTTGGCCTTGGCTTTGATTCTTGCAGTTTGCATTGCA
GTCAACAGTCGAAGAAGGTGTGGGCAGAAGAAAAAGCTAGTGATCAACAGTGGCAATGGAGCTGTGGAGG
ACAGAAAGCCAAGTGGACTCAACGGAGAGGCCAGCAAGTCTCAGGAAATGGTGCATTTGGTGAACAAGGA
GTCGTCAGAAACTCCAGACCAGTTTATGACAGCTGATGAGACAAGGAACCTGCAGAATGTGGACATGAAG
ATTGGGGTAGATCCCCGGCCGGTCGCCACCATGGTGAGCAAGGGCGAGGAGCTGTTCACCGGGGTGGTGC
CCATCCTGGTCGAGCTGGACGGCGACGTAAACGGCCACAAGTTCAGCGTGTCCGGCGAGGGCGAGGGCGA
TGCCACCTACGGCAAGCTGACCCTGAAGTTCATCTGCACCACCGGCAAGCTGCCCGTGCCCTGGCCCACC
CTCGTGACCACCCTGACCTACGGCGTGCAGTGCTTCAGCCGCTACCCCGACCACATGAAGCAGCACGACT
TCTTCAAGTCCGCCATGCCCGAAGGCTACGTCCAGGAGCGCACCATCTTCTTCAAGGACGACGGCAACTA
CAAGACCCGCGCCGAGGTGAAGTTCGAGGGCGACACCCTGGTGAACCGCATCGAGCTGAAGGGCATCGAC
TTCAAGGAGGACGGCAACATCCTGGGGCACAAGCTGGAGTACAACTACAACAGCCACAACGTCTATATCA
TGGCCGACAAGCAGAAGAACGGCATCAAGGTGAACTTCAAGATCCGCCACAACATCGAGGACGGCAGCGT
GCAGCTCGCCGACCACTACCAGCAGAACACCCCCATCGGCGACGGCCCCGTGCTGCTGCCCGACAACCAC
TACCTGAGCACCCAGTCCGCCCTGAGCAAAGACCCCAACGAGAAGCGCGATCACATGGTCCTGCTGGAGT
TCGTGACCGCCGCCGGGATCACTCTCGGCATGGACGAGCTGTACAAGTAAAGCGGCCGCGAGATCCAGAT
CTTATTAAAGCAGAACTTGTTTATTGCAGCTTATAATGGTTACAAATAAAGCAATAGCATCACAAATTTC
ACAAATAAAGCATTTTTTTCACTGCATTCTAGTTGTGGTTTGTCCAAACTCATCAATGTATCTTATCATG
TCTGGTCGAGCAGGTGGCACTTTTCGGGGAAATGTGCGCGGAACCCCTATTTGTTTATTTTTCTAAATAC
ATTCAAATATGTATCCGCTCATGAGACAATAACCCTGATAAATGCTTCAATAATATTGAAAAAGGAAGAG
TATGAGTATTCAACATTTCCGTGTCGCCCTTATTCCCTTTTTTGCGGCATTTTGCCTTCCTGTTTTTGCT
CACCCAGAAACGCTGGTGAAAGTAAAAGATGCTGAAGATCAGTTGGGTGCACGAGTGGGTTACATCGAAC
TGGATCTCAACAGCGGTAAGATCCTTGAGAGTTTTCGCCCCGAAGAACGTTTTCCAATGATGAGCACTTT
TAAAGTTCTGCTATGTGGCGCGGTATTATCCCGTATTGACGCCGGGCAAGAGCAACTCGGTCGCCGCATA
CACTATTCTCAGAATGACTTGGTTGAGTACTCACCAGTCACAGAAAAGCATCTTACGGATGGCATGACAG
TAAGAGAATTATGCAGTGCTGCCATAACCATGAGTGATAACACTGCGGCCAACTTACTTCTGACAACGAT
CGGAGGACCGAAGGAGCTAACCGCTTTTTTGCACAACATGGGGGATCATGTAACTCGCCTTGATCGTTGG
GAACCGGAGCTGAATGAAGCCATACCAAACGACGAGCGTGACACCACGATGCCTGTAGCAATGGCAACAA
CGTTGCGCAAACTATTAACTGGCGAACTACTTACTCTAGCTTCCCGGCAACAATTAATAGACTGGATGGA
GGCGGATAAAGTTGCAGGACCACTTCTGCGCTCGGCCCTTCCGGCTGGCTGGTTTATTGCTGATAAATCT
GGAGCCGGTGAGCGTGGGTCTCGCGGTATCATTGCAGCACTGGGGCCAGATGGTAAGCCCTCCCGTATCG
TAGTTATCTACACGACGGGGAGTCAGGCAACTATGGATGAACGAAATAGACAGATCGCTGAGATAGGTGC
CTCACTGATTAAGCATTGGTAACTGTCAGACCAAGTTTACTCATATATACTTTAGATTGATTTAAAACTT
CATTTTTAATTTAAAAGGATCTAGGTGAAGATCCTTTTTGATAATCTCATGACCAAAATCCCTTAACGTG
AGTTTTCGTTCCACTGAGCGTCAGACCCCGTAGAAAAGATCAAAGGATCTTCTTGAGATCCTTTTTTTCT
GCGCGTAATCTGCTGCTTGCAAACAAAAAAACCACCGCTACCAGCGGTGGTTTGTTTGCCGGATCAAGAG
CTACCAACTCTTTTTCCGAAGGTAACTGGCTTCAGCAGAGCGCAGATACCAAATACTGTTCTTCTAGTGT
AGCCGTAGTTAGGCCACCACTTCAAGAACTCTGTAGCACCGCCTACATACCTCGCTCTGCTAATCCTGTT
ACCAGTGGCTGCTGCCAGTGGCGATAAGTCGTGTCTTACCGGGTTGGACTCAAGACGATAGTTACCGGAT
AAGGCGCAGCGGTCGGGCTGAACGGGGGGTTCGTGCACACAGCCCAGCTTGGAGCGAACGACCTACACCG
AACTGAGATACCTACAGCGTGAGCTATGAGAAAGCGCCACGCTTCCCGAAGGGAGAAAGGCGGACAGGTA
TCCGGTAAGCGGCAGGGTCGGAACAGGAGAGCGCACGAGGGAGCTTCCAGGGGGAAACGCCTGGTATCTT
TATAGTCCTGTCGGGTTTCGCCACCTCTGACTTGAGCGTCGATTTTTGTGATGCTCGTCAGGGGGGCGGA
GCCTATGGAAAAACGCCAGCAACGCGGCCTTTTTACGGTTCCTGGCCTTTTGCTGGCCTTTTGCTCACAT
GTTCTTTCCTGCGTTATCCCCTGATTCTGTGGATAACCGTATTACCGCCTTTGAGTGAGCTGATACCGCT
CGCCGCAGCCGAACGACCGAGCGCAGCGAGTCAGTGAGCGAGGAAGCGGAAGAGCGCCCAATACGCAAAC
CGCCTCTCCCCGCGCGTTGGCCGATTCATTTCGACTTCTGAGGCGGAAAGAACCAGGCCAATATGGGATC
GGCCATTGAACAAGATGGATTGCACGCAGGTTCTCCGGCCGCTTGGGTGGAGAGGCTATTCGGCTATGAC
TGGGCACAACAGACAATCGGCTGCTCTGATGCCGCCGTGTTCCGGCTGTCAGCGCAGGGGCGCCCGGTTC
TTTTTGTCAAGACCGACCTGTCCGGTGCCCTGAATGAACAATTCTACC
Features (pLannotate 1.2.2; 13 found; start..end, strand, type, name):
      1..500     +  promoter       PGK promoter: mouse phosphoglycerate kinase 1 promoter
    504..526     +  promoter       SRα promoter (fragment): hybrid promoter consisting of the SV40 early promoter plus part of the long terminal repeat of human T-lymphotrophic virus 1
    550..1122    +  intron         β-globin intron: intron from rabbit β-globin gene
   1177..1195    +  promoter       T7 promoter: promoter for bacteriophage T7 RNA polymerase
   1217..2389    +  CDS            CD44: CD44_PAPHA - Experimental evidence at protein level: Swiss-Prot protein existence level 1. Cell-surface receptor that plays a role in cell-cell interactions, cell adhesion and migration, helping them to sense and respond to changes in the tissue microenvironment. Participates thereby in a wide variety of cellular functions including the activation, recirculation and homing of T-lymphocytes, hematopoiesis, inflammation and response to bacterial infection. Engages, through its ectodomain, extracellular matrix components such as hyaluronan/HA, collagen, growth factors, cytokines or proteases and
   2411..3130    +  CDS            EGFP: the original enhanced GFP (Yang et al., 1996) mammalian codon-optimized
   3164..3285    +  polyA_signal   SV40 poly(A) signal: SV40 polyadenylation signal
   3327..3431    +  promoter       AmpR promoter: bla
   3432..4292    +  CDS            AmpR: β-lactamase; bla; confers resistance to ampicillin, carbenicillin, and related antibiotics
   4463..5051    +  rep_origin     ori: high-copy-number ColE1/pMB1/pBR322/pUC origin of replication
   5234..5280    +  CDS            lacI (fragment): lac repressor; lacI; The lac repressor binds to the lac operator to inhibit transcription in E. coli. This inhibition can be relieved by adding lactose or isopropyl-β-D-thiogalactopyranoside (IPTG).
   5288..5306    +  promoter       SV40 promoter (fragment): SV40 enhancer and early promoter
   5313..5499    +  CDS            NeoR/KanR (fragment): aminoglycoside phosphotransferase from Tn5; aph(3')-II (or nptII); confers resistance to neomycin, kanamycin, and G418 (Geneticin®)
