[The description below was written by a language model from this plasmid's Addgene catalogue record and pLannotate feature annotations shown in this document.]
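Description:
pPGK-T7/2-CD44v9 (fl) is a mammalian expression plasmid built on a lab-made "mini pBR322" backbone, designed to produce a human CD44 variant isoform, full-length CD44v9, as a C-terminal GFP fusion. It is maintained in E. coli through a high-copy ColE1/pMB1-type origin and an ampicillin resistance gene (β-lactamase with its own promoter). The sequenced plasmid is about 5.5 kb.

The expression unit begins with the mouse phosphoglycerate kinase 1 (PGK) promoter, a constitutive promoter of moderate strength that is active in many mammalian cell types. It is followed by a short SRα promoter remnant and a rabbit β-globin intron, which typically improves mRNA processing and expression. A T7 promoter immediately upstream of the coding region would also allow in vitro transcription of the insert. The roughly 1.2 kb CD44 open reading frame, cloned between EcoRI and BamHI sites, runs into EGFP, and the transcript is terminated by an SV40 polyadenylation signal. Sequencing found an H48L substitution in CD44, which the depositor reports has no effect on the function of the plasmid.

The catalogue lists neomycin/G418 and GFP as selectable markers. However, the feature table detects only a short fragment of NeoR/KanR, next to small fragments of the SV40 promoter and lacI. An intact G418 resistance cassette is therefore not evident from the annotation, and GFP fluorescence may be the more reliable way to identify expressing cells. The stated purpose is expression of CD44 proteins in mammalian cells, and the associated publication concerns interference of CD44 variant isoforms with Fas-mediated apoptotic signalling.
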