Addgene plasmid #137818: pPGK-T7/2-CD44v9 (fl)
Purpose: expression of CD44 proteins in mammalian cells
Depositing lab: Ursula Gunthert. Depositing organization: University Hospital of Basel. Publication: A novel antiapoptotic mechanism based on interference of Fas signaling by CD44 variant isoforms. Mielgo A, van Driel M, Bloem A, Landmann L, Gunthert U. Cell Death Differ. 2006 Mar;13(3):465-77. doi: 10.1038/sj.cdd.4401763. PubMed 16167069.
Backbone
  Vector backbone: mini pBR322
  Backbone manufacturer: lab Guenthert
  Backbone size w/o insert (bp): 4320
  Vector type: Mammalian Expression
  Selectable markers: Neomycin (select with G418) ; GFP
Growth in bacteria
  Bacterial resistance: Ampicillin, 100 μg/mL
  Growth temperature: 37°C
  Growth strain: DH5alpha
  Copy number: High Copy
Gene/Insert
  Gene/Insert name: CD44v9 (fl)
  Species: H. sapiens (human)
  Insert size (bp): 1180
  Mutation: full length and mutation H48L
  Entrez Gene: CD44 (a.k.a. CDW44, CSPG8, ECM-III, ECMR-III, H-CAM, HCELL, HUTCH-1, HUTCH-I, Hermes-1, IN, LHR, MC56, MDU2, MDU3, MIC4, Pgp1)
  Promoter: PGK
  Tag / fusion protein: GFP (C terminal on insert)
  Cloning method: Restriction Enzyme; 5′ cloning site EcoR1 (unknown if destroyed); 3′ cloning site BamH1 (unknown if destroyed)
Terms and licenses: Academic/Nonprofit Terms; Industry Terms: Not Available to Industry
Depositor comments: Addgene NGS result found mutation H48L on CD44(fl) [XP_016874074.1]. Depositor confirmed that this does not affect the function of the plasmid.
How to cite: pPGK-T7/2-CD44v9 (fl) was a gift from Ursula Gunthert (Addgene plasmid # 137818 ; http://n2t.net/addgene:137818 ; RRID:Addgene_137818)
